>Addgene plasmid #30299 | pETCON-HB7/design_52 | depositor partial sequence | sequence record 13955 | Author sequence
CATATGTCCAACGCAATGAGTATCGAAATCAGAAAGTTATCTATAGAAGATTTGCAAACCTTGATCCAAG
TCGCCTTGATTTCATGGTACGACACTTACCAAGGTATCTATAAGTTCGAAGAAATTTTATCCTGGATACA
AGAAAAGTACAATAGTAACAAATTGTTAGATGAAATTGTTAGATCACAATCAAATTTGGATATCTTATTT
TTGGGTGCTTTCGCAGACTCCACATTGATCGGTTTCATCGAATTGAAGATAATAGCCAACAAAGCTGAAT
TGTTGAGATTGTATTTGAAGCCAGAATACACTCATAAAAAGATTGGTAAAACATTGTTATTGGAAGCTGA
AAAGATTATGAAAAAGAAAGGTATCTTAGAATGTAGATTGTACGTTCACAGACAAAATTCTGTAGGTTTT
TCATTCTACTACAAGAACGGTTTTAAAGTAGAAGATACCGACGGTTCTGATTTCATTATGGAAAAGAAAT
ACCTCGAG
