>Addgene plasmid #30299 | pETCON-HB7/design_52 | addgene partial sequence | sequence record 35471 | 30299 with GAL1
TTCCCTACTTCATACATTTTCNATTAAGATGCAGTTACTTCGCTGTTTTTCAATATTTTCTGTTATTGCT
TCAGTTTTAGCACAGGAACTGACAACTATATGCGAGCAAATCCCCTCACCAACTTTAGAATCGACGCCGT
ACTCTTTGTCAACGACTACTATTTTGGCCAACGGGAAGGCAATGCAAGGAGTTTTTGAATATTACAAATC
AGTAACGTTTGTCAGTAATTGCGGTTCTCACCCCTCAACAACTAGCAAAGGCAGCCCCATAAACACACAG
TATGTTTTTAAGGACAATAGCTCGACGATTGAAGGTAGATACCCATACGACGTTCCAGACTACGCTCTGC
AGGCTAGTGGTGGAGGAGGCTCTGGTGGAGGCGGTAGCGGAGGCGGAGGGTCGGCTAGCCATATGTCCAA
CGCAATGAGTATCGAAATCAGAAAGTTATCTATAGAAGATTTGCAAACCTTGATCCAAGTCGCCTTGATT
TCATGGTACGACACTTACCAAGGTATCTATAAGTTCGAAGAAATTTTATCCTGGATACAAGAAAAGTACA
ATAGTAACAAATTGTTAGATGAAATTGTTAGATCACAATCAAATTTGGATATCTTATTTTTGGGTGCTTT
CGCAGACTCCACATTGATCGGTTTCATCGAATTGAAGATAATAGCCAACAAAGCTGAATTGTTGAGATTG
TATTTGAAGCCAGAATACACTCATAAAAAGATTGGTAAAACATTGTTATTGGAAGCTGAAAAGATTATGA
AAAAGAAAGGTATCTTAGAATGTAGATTGTACGTTCACAGACAAAATTCTGTAGGTTT
