[The description below was written by a language model from this plasmid's Addgene catalogue record.]
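Description:
pETCON-HB7/design_52 is a yeast expression plasmid built on the pETCON backbone (about 5.4 kb without insert). It carries a 498 bp computationally designed open reading frame, HB7 (also labelled design_52). The insert is described as a designed binding protein directed against the hemagglutinin (HA) of the SC1918/H1 influenza virus, so it is a synthetic sequence rather than a gene from a natural organism. It was cloned between NdeI and XhoI sites, both of which remain intact, so the design can be excised or swapped for other variants in the same vector.

For propagation in bacteria, the plasmid is maintained at high copy number under ampicillin selection. The record does not give a feature table. The yeast promoter, yeast selection marker, yeast origin, and any fusion partners or epitope tags flanking the insert are therefore not stated here. pETCON is generally known as a yeast surface display vector, in which inserts are expressed as fusions that tether the protein to the cell wall for binding assays. This record, however, only classifies it as "Yeast Expression", and that arrangement cannot be confirmed from the fields provided.

The associated publication is a community-wide assessment of protein-interface modelling aimed at improving design methodology. This suggests the construct is one of a series of designed HA binders that were tested experimentally and used as a benchmark for computational interface prediction. The record does not indicate whether HB7 actually binds its target. Distribution is limited to academic and nonprofit users.
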