Addgene plasmid #30299: pETCON-HB7/design_52
Depositing lab: David Baker. Depositing organization: University of Washington. Publication: Community-Wide Assessment of Protein-Interface Modeling Suggests Improvements to Design Methodology. Fleishman SJ, Whitehead TA, Strauch EM, Corn JE, Qin S, Zhou HX, Mitchell JC, Demerdash ON, Takeda-Shitaka M, Terashi G, Moal IH, Li X, Bates PA, Zacharias M, Park H, Ko JS, Lee H, Seok C, Bourquard T, Bernauer J, Poupon A, Aze J, Soner S, Ovali SK, Ozbek P, Tal NB, Haliloglu T, Hwang H, Vreven T, Pierce BG, Weng Z, Perez-Cano L, Pons C, Fernandez-Recio J, Jiang F, Yang F, Gong X, Cao L, Xu X, Liu B, Wang P, Li C, Wang C, Robert CH, Guharoy M, Liu S, Huang Y, Li L, Guo D, Chen Y, Xiao Y, London N, Itzhaki Z, Schueler-Furman O, Inbar Y, Patapov V, Cohen M, Schreiber G, Tsuchiya Y, Kanamori E, Standley DM, Nakamura H, Kinoshita K, Driggers CM, Hall RG, Morgan JL, Hsu VL, Zhan J, Yang Y, Zhou Y, Kastritis PL, Bonvin AM, Zhang W, Camacho CJ, Kilambi KP, Sircar A, Gray JJ, Ohue M, Uchikoga N, Matsuzaki Y, Ishida T, Akiyama Y, Khashan R, Bush S, Fouches D, Tropsha A, Esquivel-Rodriguez J, Kihara D, Stranges PB, Jacak R, Kuhlman B, Huang SY, Zou X, Wodak SJ, Janin J, Baker D. J Mol Biol. 2011 Sep 29. 10.1016/j.jmb.2011.09.031 PubMed 22001016.
Backbone
  Vector backbone: pETCON
  Backbone size w/o insert (bp): 5400
  Vector type: Yeast Expression
Growth in bacteria
  Bacterial resistance: Ampicillin, 100 μg/mL
  Growth temperature: 37°C
  Growth strain: DH5alpha
  Copy number: High Copy
Gene/Insert
  Gene/Insert name: SC1918/H1 HA designed binding protein HB7
  Species: Designed Sequence
  Insert size (bp): 498
  Cloning method: Restriction Enzyme; 5′ cloning site NdeI (not destroyed); 3′ cloning site XhoI (not destroyed)
  Sequencing primers: 5′ UP-GS
Resource information
  A portion of this plasmid was derived from a plasmid made by: Designed sequence
Terms and licenses: Academic/Nonprofit Terms; Industry Terms: Not Available to Industry
How to cite: pETCON-HB7/design_52 was a gift from David Baker (Addgene plasmid # 30299 ; http://n2t.net/addgene:30299 ; RRID:Addgene_30299)
